>Addgene plasmid #233922 | pHRSV_CHARMS-DHF | addgene full sequence | sequence record 469215 | Addgene NGS Result
GCAGGCAGAAGTATGCAAAGCATGCATCTCAATTAGTCAGCAACCATAGTCCCGCCCCTAACTCCGCCCA
TCCCGCCCCTAACTCCGCCCAGTTCCGCCCATTCTCCGCCCCATGGCTGACTAATTTTTTTTATTTATGC
AGAGGCCGAGGCCGCCTCTGCCTCTGAGCTATTCCAGAAGTAGTGAGGAGGCTTTTTTGGAGGCCTAGGC
TACGCGGCCACCATGGGCGATGAGCGACGGGAGCTGGAAAAGGTCGCTGTTAAAGCTATAATGGCAGCAA
TGCTTGGAAACACTGACGAAGTACGAGAGCAGCTTCAACGCGCACTGGAAATCGCCAGGGAGTCAGGCAC
ACTGCTGGCTGTCGTACTGGCTCTCGAAGTTGTGGCACGGGTTGCTATCGAAGCTGCTCGGAAAGGAAAT
ACTGATGCTGTACGGGAGGCTCTTGAAGTTGCACTGGAAATAGCTCGAGAATCAGGTACTAAGGTAGCCG
TTGTGCTCGCCCTCGAAGTTGTTGCACGAGTCGCAATAGAGGCCGCACGACGGGGTAACGTGTTGGCTGT
AATCCTCGCTCTCGAAGTAGCTCTTGAGATAGCACGCGAGTCTGGTACCGAAGAGGCCGCCCTCCTGGCA
GTTGAAGTAGTAGTCAGAGTCTCAGATGAAGCTAAAAAGCAAGGCAATGCAGTCGCTGTTGCAGTTGCTG
AACAGGTTGCAAAAAAAATTCTCGAGGAATCAGGAGGTAGTGGCGGGTCCGAGAAGCCTTTACAGGTGGC
CAGAGTGGAAAGCAGTGTCCCACAAACAAAGGAACTGGGAGGCATCACCACCCTTGATGACCCCCTAGGA
CAAACGCCGGAACTTTTCGATGCCTTTATCTGCTACTGCCCCAACGATATCGAGTTTGTGCAGGAGATGA
TCCGGCAACTAGAACAGACAGACTATCGGCTTAAGTTGTGTGTGTCCGACCGTGACGTCCTGCCGGGCAC
CTGTGTCTGGTCCATTGCCAGCGAGCTAATTGAGAAAAGGTGTCGCCGCATGGTGGTGGTTGTTTCTGAC
GATTATCTACAGAGCAAGGAATGTGACTTCCAGACCAAGTTTGCACTCAGCCTGTCTCCAGGTGTCCAAC
AGAAGCGACTGATTCCTATTAAATACAAGGCGATGAAGAAGGACTTTCCCAGTATCCTGCGGTTCATCAC
TATATGCGACTATACCAACCCTTGCACCAAGTCCTGGTTCTGGACCCGCCTTGCCAAGGCTTTGTCCCTG
CCCGGAGGTAGTGGCGGGTCCCCTCCTTCTCCCCAAGAAAACTCCTATGTCAGCTCCACTGGTAGGGCTC
ACTCCGGAGCCGCACCATGGCAGCCACTCGCTGCACCATCAGGTGCTTCAGCCCAGGCCGCAGAGCAACT
GCAACGGGGACCCAACCAGCCAGTCGAGTCCGACGAAAGTCTTGGAGGGCTGAGCGCTGCTCTGCGGTCC
TGGCACCTTACACCAAGTTGTCCCCTTGATCCTGCTCCTCTGCGGGAGGCTGGGTGCCCCCAAGGTGACA
CAGCAGGGGAATCCTCATGGGGTTCAGGACCTGGGAGCCGGCCAACCGCTGTTGAAGGCCTGGCTTTGGG
CTCCTCTGCATCATCATCATCAGAACCTCCCCAGATTATCATCAATCCAGCTCGCCAGAAAATGGTTCAG
AAATTGGCTTTGTATGAGGATGGTGCCCTGGATTCCTTGCAATTGCTGTCATCTTCTTCTCTTCCCGGAC
TTGGACTTGAACAAGACAGACAAGGTCCAGAGGAGTCCGACGAGTTCCAGAGCGGAGGTTCCGGGGGTAC
TGGGGGTAGTGGAGGAAGTGTGAGCAAGGGCGAGGAGCTGTTCACCGGGGTGGTGCCCATCCTGGTCGAG
CTGGACGGCGACGTAAACGGCCACAAGTTCAGCGTGTCCGGCGAGGGCGAGGGCGATGCCACCTACGGCA
AGCTGACCCTGAAGTTCATCTGCACCACCGGCAAGCTGCCCGTGCCCTGGCCCACCCTCGTGACCACCCT
GACCTACGGCGTGCAGTGCTTCAGCCGCTACCCCGACCACATGAAGCAGCACGACTTCTTCAAGTCCGCC
ATGCCCGAAGGCTACGTCCAGGAGCGCACCATCTTCTTCAAGGACGACGGCAACTACAAGACCCGCGCCG
AGGTGAAGTTCGAGGGCGACACCCTGGTGAACCGCATCGAGCTGAAGGGCATCGACTTCAAGGAGGACGG
CAACATCCTGGGGCACAAGCTGGAGTACAACTACAACAGCCACAACGTCTATATCATGGCCGACAAGCAG
AAGAACGGCATCAAGGTGAACTTCAAGATCCGCCACAACATCGAGGACGGCAGCGTGCAGCTCGCCGACC
ACTACCAGCAGAACACCCCCATCGGCGACGGCCCCGTGCTGCTGCCCGACAACCACTACCTGAGCACCCA
GTCCAAGCTGAGCAAAGACCCCAACGAGAAGCGCGATCACATGGTCCTGCTGGAGTTCGTGACCGCCGCC
GGGATCACTCTCGGCATGGACGAGCTGTACAAGTAAAGCGGCCGCGACTCTAGAGTCGACCTGCAGGCAT
GCAAGCTTGATATCAAGCTTATCGATAATCAACCTCTGGATTACAAAATTTGTGAAAGATTGACTGGTAT
TCTTAACTATGTTGCTCCTTTTACGCTATGTGGATACGCTGCTTTAATGCCTTTGTATCATGCTATTGCT
TCCCGTATGGCTTTCATTTTCTCCTCCTTGTATAAATCCTGGTTGCTGTCTCTTTATGAGGAGTTGTGGC
CCGTTGTCAGGCAACGTGGCGTGGTGTGCACTGTGTTTGCTGACGCAACCCCCACTGGTTGGGGCATTGC
CACCACCTGTCAGCTCCTTTCCGGGACTTTCGCTTTCCCCCTCCCTATTGCCACGGCGGAACTCATCGCC
GCCTGCCTTGCCCGCTGCTGGACAGGGGCTCGGCTGTTGGGCACTGACAATTCCGTGGTGTTGTCGGGGA
AATCATCGTCCTTTCCTTGGCTGCTCGCCTGTGTTGCCACCTGGATTCTGCGCGGGACGTCCTTCTGCTA
CGTCCCTTCGGCCCTCAATCCAGCGGACCTTCCTTCCCGCGGCCTGCTGCCGGCTCTGCGGCCTCTTCCG
CGTCTTCGCCTTCGCCCTCAGACGAGTCGGATCTCCCTTTGGGCCGCCTCCCCGCATCGATACCGTCGAC
CTCGAGGGAATTAATTCGAGCTCGGTACCTTTAAGACCAATGACTTACAAGGCAGCTGTAGATCTTAGCC
ACTTTTTAAAAGAAAAGGGGGGACTGGAAGGGCTAATTCACTCCCAACGAAGACAAGATCTGCTTTTTGC
TTGTACTGGGTCTCTCTGGTTAGACCAGATCTGAGCCTGGGAGCTCTCTGGCTAACTAGGGAACCCACTG
CTTAAGCCTCAATAAAGCTTGCCTTGAGTGCTTCAAGTAGTGTGTGCCCGTCTGTTGTGTGACTCTGGTA
ACTAGAGATCCCTCAGACCCTTTTAGTCAGTGTGGAAAATCTCTAGCAGCATCTAGAATTAATTCCGTGT
ATTCTATAGTGTCACCTAAATCGTATGTGTATGATACATAAGGTTATGTATTAATTGTAGCCGCGTTCTA
ACGACAATATGTACAAGCCTAATTGTGTAGCATCTGGCTTACTGAAGCAGACCCTATCATCTCTCTCGTA
AACTGCCGTCAGAGTCGGTTTGGTTGGACGAACCTTCTGAGTTTCTGGTAACGCCGTCCCGCACCCGGAA
ATGGTCAGCGAACCAATCAGCAGGGTCATCGCTAGCCAGATCCTCTACGCCGGACGCATCGTGGCCGGCA
TCACCGGCGCCACAGGTGCGGTTGCTGGCGCCTATATCGCCGACATCACCGATGGGGAAGATCGGGCTCG
CCACTTCGGGCTCATGAGCGCTTGTTTCGGCGTGGGTATGGTGGCAGGCCCCGTGGCCGGGGGACTGTTG
GGCGCCATCTCCTTGCATGCACCATTCCTTGCGGCGGCGGTGCTCAACGGCCTCAACCTACTACTGGGCT
GCTTCCTAATGCAGGAGTCGCATAAGGGAGAGCGTCGAATGGTGCACTCTCAGTACAATCTGCTCTGATG
CCGCATAGTTAAGCCAGCCCCGACACCCGCCAACACCCGCTGACGCGCCCTGACGGGCTTGTCTGCTCCC
GGCATCCGCTTACAGACAAGCTGTGACCGTCTCCGGGAGCTGCATGTGTCAGAGGTTTTCACCGTCATCA
CCGAAACGCGCGAGACGAAAGGGCCTCGTGATACGCCTATTTTTATAGGTTAATGTCATGATAATAATGG
TTTCTTAGACGTCAGGTGGCACTTTTCGGGGAAATGTGCGCGGAACCCCTATTTGTTTATTTTTCTAAAT
ACATTCAAATATGTATCCGCTCATGAGACAATAACCCTGATAAATGCTTCAATAATATTGAAAAAGGAAG
AGTATGAGTATTCAACATTTCCGTGTCGCCCTTATTCCCTTTTTTGCGGCATTTTGCCTTCCTGTTTTTG
CTCACCCAGAAACGCTGGTGAAAGTAAAAGATGCTGAAGATCAGTTGGGTGCACGAGTGGGTTACATCGA
ACTGGATCTCAACAGCGGTAAGATCCTTGAGAGTTTTCGCCCCGAAGAACGTTTTCCAATGATGAGCACT
TTTAAAGTTCTGCTATGTGGCGCGGTATTATCCCGTATTGACGCCGGGCAAGAGCAACTCGGTCGCCGCA
TACACTATTCTCAGAATGACTTGGTTGAGTACTCACCAGTCACAGAAAAGCATCTTACGGATGGCATGAC
AGTAAGAGAATTATGCAGTGCTGCCATAACCATGAGTGATAACACTGCGGCCAACTTACTTCTGACAACG
ATCGGAGGACCGAAGGAGCTAACCGCTTTTTTGCACAACATGGGGGATCATGTAACTCGCCTTGATCGTT
GGGAACCGGAGCTGAATGAAGCCATACCAAACGACGAGCGTGACACCACGATGCCTGTAGCAATGGCAAC
AACGTTGCGCAAACTATTAACTGGCGAACTACTTACTCTAGCTTCCCGGCAACAATTAATAGACTGGATG
GAGGCGGATAAAGTTGCAGGACCACTTCTGCGCTCGGCCCTTCCGGCTGGCTGGTTTATTGCTGATAAAT
CTGGAGCCGGTGAGCGTGGGTCTCGCGGTATCATTGCAGCACTGGGGCCAGATGGTAAGCCCTCCCGTAT
CGTAGTTATCTACACGACGGGGAGTCAGGCAACTATGGATGAACGAAATAGACAGATCGCTGAGATAGGT
GCCTCACTGATTAAGCATTGGTAACTGTCAGACCAAGTTTACTCATATATACTTTAGATTGATTTAAAAC
TTCATTTTTAATTTAAAAGGATCTAGGTGAAGATCCTTTTTGATAATCTCATGACCAAAATCCCTTAACG
TGAGTTTTCGTTCCACTGAGCGTCAGACCCCGTAGAAAAGATCAAAGGATCTTCTTGAGATCCTTTTTTT
CTGCGCGTAATCTGCTGCTTGCAAACAAAAAAACCACCGCTACCAGCGGTGGTTTGTTTGCCGGATCAAG
AGCTACCAACTCTTTTTCCGAAGGTAACTGGCTTCAGCAGAGCGCAGATACCAAATACTGTTCTTCTAGT
GTAGCCGTAGTTAGGCCACCACTTCAAGAACTCTGTAGCACCGCCTACATACCTCGCTCTGCTAATCCTG
TTACCAGTGGCTGCTGCCAGTGGCGATAAGTCGTGTCTTACCGGGTTGGACTCAAGACGATAGTTACCGG
ATAAGGCGCAGCGGTCGGGCTGAACGGGGGGTTCGTGCACACAGCCCAGCTTGGAGCGAACGACCTACAC
CGAACTGAGATACCTACAGCGTGAGCTATGAGAAAGCGCCACGCTTCCCGAAGGGAGAAAGGCGGACAGG
TATCCGGTAAGCGGCAGGGTCGGAACAGGAGAGCGCACGAGGGAGCTTCCAGGGGGAAACGCCTGGTATC
TTTATAGTCCTGTCGGGTTTCGCCACCTCTGACTTGAGCGTCGATTTTTGTGATGCTCGTCAGGGGGGCG
GAGCCTATGGAAAAACGCCAGCAACGCGGCCTTTTTACGGTTCCTGGCCTTTTGCTGGCCTTTTGCTCAC
ATGTTCTTTCCTGCGTTATCCCCTGATTCTGTGGATAACCGTATTACCGCCTTTGAGTGAGCTGATACCG
CTCGCCGCAGCCGAACGACCGAGCGCAGCGAGTCAGTGAGCGAGGAAGCGGAAGAGCGCCCAATACGCAA
ACCGCCTCTCCCCGCGCGTTGGCCGATTCATTAATGCAGCTGTGGAATGTGTGTCAGTTAGGGTGTGGAA
AGTCCCCAGGCTCCCCAGCAGGCAGAAGTATGCAAAGCATGCATCTCAATTAGTCAGCAACCAGGTGTGG
AAAGTCCCCAGGCTCCCCAGCAGGCAGAAGTATGCAAAGCATGCATCTCAATTAGTCAGCAACCATAGTC
CCGCCCCTAACTCCGCCCATCCCGCCCCTAACTCCGCCCAGTTCCGCCCATTCTCCGCCCCATGGCTGAC
TAATTTTTTTTATTTATGCAGAGGCCGAGGCCGCCTCGGCCTCTGAGCTATTCCAGAAGTAGTGAGGAGG
CTTTTTTGGAGGCCTAGGCTTTTGCAAAAAGCTTGGACACAAGACAGGCTTGCGAGATATGTTTGAGAAT
ACCACTTTATCCCGCGTCAGGGAGAGGCAGTGCGTAAAAAGACGCGGACTCATGTGAAATACTGGTTTTT
AGTGCGCCAGATCTCTATAATCTCGCGCAACCTATTTTCCCCTCGAACACTTTTTAAGCCGTAGATAAAC
AGGCTGGGACACTTCACATGAGCGAAAAATACATCGTCACCTGGGACATGTTGCAGATCCATGCACGTAA
ACTCGCAAGCCGACTGATGCCTTCTGAACAATGGAAAGGCATTATTGCCGTAAGCCGTGGCGGTCTGTAC
CGGGTGCGTTACTGGCGCGTGAACTGGGTATTCGTCATGTCGATACCGTTTGTATTTCCAGCTACGATCA
CGACAACCAGCGCGAGCTTAAAGTGCTGAAACGCGCAGAAGGCGATGGCGAAGGCTTCATCGTTATTGAT
GACCTGGTGGATACCGGTGGTACTGCGGTTGCGATTCGTGAAATGTATCCAAAAGCGCACTTTGTCACCA
TCTTCGCAAAACCGGCTGGTCGTCCGCTGGTTGATGACTATGTTGTTGATATCCCGCAAGATACCTGGAT
TGAACAGCCGTGGGATATGGGCGTCGTATTCGTCCCGCCAATCTCCGGTCGCTAATCTTTTCAACGCCTG
GCACTGCCGGGCGTTGTTCTTTTTAACTTCAGGCGGGTTACAATAGTTTCCAGTAAGTATTCTGGAGGCT
GCATCCATGACACAGGCAAACCTGAGCGAAACCCTGTTCAAACCCCGCTTTAAACATCCTGAAACCTCGA
CGCTAGTCCGCCGCTTTAATCACGGCGCACAACCGCCTGTGCAGTCGGCCCTTGATGGTAAAACCATCCC
TCACTGGTATCGCATGATTAACCGTCTGATGTGGATCTGGCGCGGCATTGACCCACGCGAAATCCTCGAC
GTCCAGGCACGTATTGTGATGAGCGATGCCGAACGTACCGACGATGATTTATACGATACGGTGATTGGCT
ACCGTGGCGGCAACTGGATTTATGAGTGGGCCCCGGATCTTTGTGAAGGAACCTTACTTCTGTGGTGTGA
CATAATTGGACAAACTACCTACAGAGATTTAAAGCTCTAAGGTAAATATAAAATTTTTAAGTGTATAATG
TGTTAAACTACTGATTCTAATTGTTTGTGTATTTTAGATTCCAACCTATGGAACTGATGAATGGGAGCAG
TGGTGGAATGCCTTTAATGAGGAAAACCTGTTTTGCTCAGAAGAAATGCCATCTAGTGATGATGAGGCTA
CTGCTGACTCTCAACATTCTACTCCTCCAAAAAAGAAGAGAAAGGTAGAAGACCCCAAGGACTTTCCTTC
AGAATTGCTAAGTTTTTTGAGTCATGCTGTGTTTAGTAATAGAACTCTTGCTTGCTTTGCTATTTACACC
ACAAAGGAAAAAGCTGCACTGCTATACAAGAAAATTATGGAAAAATATTCTGTAACCTTTATAAGTAGGC
ATAACAGTTATAATCATAACATACTGTTTTTTCTTACTCCACACAGGCATAGAGTGTCTGCTATTAATAA
CTATGCTCAAAAATTGTGTACCTTTAGCTTTTTAATTTGTAAAGGGGTTAATAAGGAATATTTGATGTAT
AGTGCCTTGACTAGAGATCATAATCAGCCATACCACATTTGTAGAGGTTTTACTTGCTTTAAAAAACCTC
CCACACCTCCCCCTGAACCTGAAACATAAAATGAATGCAATTGTTGTTGTTAACTTGTTTATTGCAGCTT
ATAATGGTTACAAATAAAGCAATAGCATCACAAATTTCACAAATAAAGCATTTTTTTCACTGCATTCTAG
TTGTGGTTTGTCCAAACTCATCAATGTATCTTATCATGTCTGGATCAACTGGATAACTCAAGCTAACCAA
AATCATCCCAAACTTCCCACCCCATACCCTATTACCACTGCCAATTACCTGTGGTTTCATTTACTCTAAA
CCTGTGATTCCTCTGAATTATTTTCATTTTAAAGAAATTGTATTTGTTAAATATGTACTACAAACTTAGT
AGTTGGAAGGGCTAATTCACTCCCAAAGAAGACAAGATATCCTTGATCTGTGGATCTACCACACACAAGG
CTACTTCCCTGATTAGCAGAACTACACACCAGGGCCAGGGGTCAGATATCCACTGACCTTTGGATGGTGC
TACAAGCTAGTACCAGTTGAGCCAGATAAGGTAGAAGAGGCCAATAAAGGAGAGAACACCAGCTTGTTAC
ACCCTGTGAGCCTGCATGGGATGGATGACCCGGAGAGAGAAGTGTTAGAGTGGAGGTTTGACAGCCGCCT
AGCATTTCATCACGTGGCCCGAGAGCTGCATCCGGAGTACTTCAAGAACTGCTGATATCGAGCTTGCTAC
AAGGGACTTTCCGCTGGGGACTTTCCAGGGAGGCGTGGCCTGGGCGGGACTGGGGAGTGGCGAGCCCTCA
GATCCTGCATATAAGCAGCTGCTTTTTGCCTGTACTGGGTCTCTCTGGTTAGACCAGATCTGAGCCTGGG
AGCTCTCTGGCTAACTAGGGAACCCACTGCTTAAGCCTCAATAAAGCTTGCCTTGAGTGCTTCAAGTAGT
GTGTGCCCGTCTGTTGTGTGACTCTGGTAACTAGAGATCCCTCAGACCCTTTTAGTCAGTGTGGAAAATC
TCTAGCAGTGGCGCCCGAACAGGGACTTGAAAGCGAAAGGGAAACCAGAGGAGCTCTCTCGACGCAGGAC
TCGGCTTGCTGAAGCGCGCACGGCAAGAGGCGAGGGGCGGCGACTGGTGAGTACGCCAAAAATTTTGACT
AGCGGAGGCTAGAAGGAGAGAGATGGGTGCGAGAGCGTCAGTATTAAGCGGGGGAGAATTAGATCGCGAT
GGGAAAAAATTCGGTTAAGGCCAGGGGGAAAGAAAAAATATAAATTAAAACATATAGTATGGGCAAGCAG
GGAGCTAGAACGATTCGCAGTTAATCCTGGCCTGTTAGAAACATCAGAAGGCTGTAGACAAATACTGGGA
CAGCTACAACCATCCCTTCAGACAGGATCAGAAGAACTTAGATCATTATATAATACAGTAGCAACCCTCT
ATTGTGTGCATCAAAGGATAGAGATAAAAGACACCAAGGAAGCTTTAGACAAGATAGAGGAAGAGCAAAA
CAAAAGTAAGACCACCGCACAGCAAGCGGCCGGCCGCTGATCTTCAGACCTGGAGGAGGAGATATGAGGG
ACAATTGGAGAAGTGAATTATATAAATATAAAGTAGTAAAAATTGAACCATTAGGAGTAGCACCCACCAA
GGCAAAGAGAAGAGTGGTGCAGAGAGAAAAAAGAGCAGTGGGAATAGGAGCTTTGTTCCTTGGGTTCTTG
GGAGCAGCAGGAAGCACTATGGGCGCAGCGTCAATGACGCTGACGGTACAGGCCAGACAATTATTGTCTG
GTATAGTGCAGCAGCAGAACAATTTGCTGAGGGCTATTGAGGCGCAACAGCATCTGTTGCAACTCACAGT
CTGGGGCATCAAGCAGCTCCAGGCAAGAATCCTGGCTGTGGAAAGATACCTAAAGGATCAACAGCTCCTG
GGGATTTGGGGTTGCTCTGGAAAACTCATTTGCACCACTGCTGTGCCTTGGAATGCTAGTTGGAGTAATA
AATCTCTGGAACAGATTTGGAATCACACGACCTGGATGGAGTGGGACAGAGAAATTAACAATTACACAAG
CTTAATACACTCCTTAATTGAAGAATCGCAAAACCAGCAAGAAAAGAATGAACAAGAATTATTGGAATTA
GATAAATGGGCAAGTTTGTGGAATTGGTTTAACATAACAAATTGGCTGTGGTATATAAAATTATTCATAA
TGATAGTAGGAGGCTTGGTAGGTTTAAGAATAGTTTTTGCTGTACTTTCTATAGTGAATAGAGTTAGGCA
GGGATATTCACCATTATCGTTTCAGACCCACCTCCCAACCCCGAGGGGACCCGACAGGCCCGAAGGAATA
GAAGAAGAAGGTGGAGAGAGAGACAGAGACAGATCCATTCGATTAGTGAACGGATCTCGACGGTATCGCC
AAATGGCAGTATTCATCCACAATTTTAAAAGAAAAGGGGGGATTGGGGGGTACAGTGCAGGGGAAAGAAT
AGTAGACATAATAGCAACAGACATACAAACTAAAGAATTACAAAAACAAATTACAAAAATTCAAAATTTT
CGGGTTTATTACAGGGACAGCAGAGATCCAGTTTGGATCGATAAGCTTGATATCGAATTCAG
Features (pLannotate 1.2.2; 35 found; start..end, strand, type, name):
      1..211     +  promoter       SV40 promoter: SV40 early promoter
    748..1263    +  CDS            Myd88 (fragment): MYD88_MOUSE - Experimental evidence at protein level: Swiss-Prot protein existence level 1. [Isoform 2]: Defective in its ability to induce IRAK phosphorylation and NF-kappa-B activation and can function as a negative regulator of activation by IL-1 or lipopolysaccharide (LPS). From Mus musculus (Mouse).
   1261..1803    +  CDS            IRAK1 (fragment): IRAK1_HUMAN - Also known as IRAK. Experimental evidence at protein level: Swiss-Prot protein existence level 1. Serine/threonine-protein kinase that plays a critical role in initiating innate immune response against foreign pathogens. Involved in Toll-like receptor (TLR) and IL-1R signaling pathways. Is rapidly recruited by MYD88 to the receptor-signaling complex upon TLR activation. Association with MYD88 leads to IRAK1 phosphorylation by IRAK4 and subsequent autophosphorylation and kinase activation. Phosphorylates E3 ubiquitin ligases Pellino proteins (PELI1, PELI2 and PELI3) to promote pel
   1840..2556    +  CDS            mEGFP: enhanced GFP with monomerizing A206K mutation (Zacharias et al., 2002) mammalian codon-optimized
   2568..2598    +  misc_feature   MCS (fragment): pUC18/19 multiple cloning site
   2599..2617    +  misc_feature   MCS (fragment): pBluescript multiple cloning site
   2617..3205    +  misc_feature   WPRE: woodchuck hepatitis virus posttranscriptional regulatory element
   3206..3228    +  misc_feature   MCS (fragment): pBluescript multiple cloning site
   3245..3313    +  CDS            nef (fragment): NEF_HV1Z2 - Experimental evidence at protein level: Swiss-Prot protein existence level 1. Extracellular Nef protein targets CD4(+) T-lymphocytes for apoptosis by interacting with CXCR4 surface receptors. From Human immunodeficiency virus type 1 group M subtype D (isolate Z2/CDC-Z34) (HIV-1).
   3315..3548    +  LTR            3' LTR (ΔU3): self-inactivating 3' long terminal repeat (LTR) from HIV-1
   3573..3591    -  promoter       SP6 promoter: promoter for bacteriophage SP6 RNA polymerase
   3819..4098    +  CDS            TcR (fragment): tetracycline efflux protein; tet; confers resistance to tetracycline
   4099..4147    -  misc_feature   bom (fragment): basis of mobility region from pBR322
   4249..4284    -  CDS            rop (fragment): Rop protein, which maintains plasmids at low copy number; rop
   4379..4483    +  promoter       AmpR promoter: bla
   4484..5344    +  CDS            AmpR: β-lactamase; bla; confers resistance to ampicillin, carbenicillin, and related antibiotics
   5515..6103    +  rep_origin     ori: high-copy-number ColE1/pMB1/pBR322/pUC origin of replication
   6286..6342    +  CDS            lacI (fragment): lac repressor; lacI; The lac repressor binds to the lac operator to inhibit transcription in E. coli. This inhibition can be relieved by adding lactose or isopropyl-β-D-thiogalactopyranoside (IPTG).
   6349..6678    +  promoter       SV40 promoter: SV40 enhancer and early promoter
   6878..6997    +  CDS            gpt (fragment): XGPT_ECOLI - Also known as gpp, gxu. Experimental evidence at protein level: Swiss-Prot protein existence level 1. Purine salvage pathway enzyme that catalyzes the transfer of the ribosyl-5-phosphate group from 5-phospho-alpha-D-ribose 1- diphosphate (PRPP) to the N9 position of the 6-oxopurines guanine and xanthine to form the corresponding ribonucleotides GMP (guanosine 5'- monophosphate) and XMP (xanthosine 5'-monophosphate), with the release of PPi. To a lesser extent, also acts on hypoxanthine (PubMed:9100006, PubMed:3886014). Does not ribophosphorylate adenine (PubMed:3886014). From Esch
   6997..7332    +  CDS            gpt (fragment): XGPT_ECOLI - Also known as gpp, gxu. Experimental evidence at protein level: Swiss-Prot protein existence level 1. Purine salvage pathway enzyme that catalyzes the transfer of the ribosyl-5-phosphate group from 5-phospho-alpha-D-ribose 1- diphosphate (PRPP) to the N9 position of the 6-oxopurines guanine and xanthine to form the corresponding ribonucleotides GMP (guanosine 5'- monophosphate) and XMP (xanthosine 5'-monophosphate), with the release of PPi. To a lesser extent, also acts on hypoxanthine (PubMed:9100006, PubMed:3886014). Does not ribophosphorylate adenine (PubMed:3886014). From Esch
   7427..7732    +  CDS            frsA (fragment): FRSA_ECOLI - Also known as yafA. Experimental evidence at protein level: Swiss-Prot protein existence level 1. Catalyzes the hydrolysis of esters (PubMed:15808744). Displays esterase activity toward pNP-butyrate (PubMed:15808744). May stimulate mixed-acid fermentation by acting as a fermentation/respiration switch that down-regulates respiration and up- regulates fermentation rates (PubMed:15169777). From Escherichia coli (strain K12).
   7736..7810    +  CDS            small t antigen (fragment): SV40 (simian virus 40) small t antigen
   7812..7877    +  intron         small t intron: SV40 (simian virus 40) small t antigen intron
   8007..8027    +  CDS            SV40 NLS: nuclear localization signal of SV40 (simian virus 40) large T antigen
   8346..8429    +  CDS            large T antigen (fragment): large T antigen from SV40 (simian virus 40)
   8452..8586    +  polyA_signal   SV40 poly(A) signal: SV40 polyadenylation signal
   8753..9082    +  CDS            nef (fragment): NEF_HV1BR - Experimental evidence at protein level: Swiss-Prot protein existence level 1. Extracellular Nef protein targets CD4(+) T-lymphocytes for apoptosis by interacting with CXCR4 surface receptors (PubMed:14990729). From Human immunodeficiency virus type 1 group M subtype B (isolate BRU/LAI) (HIV-1).
   9130..9387    +  LTR            5' LTR (truncated): truncated 5' long terminal repeat (LTR) from HIV-1
   9434..9559    +  misc_feature   HIV-1 Ψ: packaging signal of human immunodeficiency virus type 1
   9543..9881    +  CDS            HIV-1 gag (fragment): gag protein from human immunodeficiency virus 1; gag
  10056..10289   +  misc_feature   RRE: The Rev response element (RRE) of HIV-1 allows for Rev-dependent mRNA export from the nucleus to the cytoplasm.
  10666..10766   +  CDS            Rev (fragment): human immunodeficiency virus 1 (HIV-1) Rev protein; rev; enhances nuclear export of unspliced and incompletely spliced viral mRNAs
  10803..10920   +  misc_feature   cPPT/CTS: central polypurine tract and central termination sequence of HIV-1
  10957..10980   -  misc_feature   MCS (fragment): pBluescript multiple cloning site
