[The description below was written by a language model from this plasmid's Addgene catalogue record and pLannotate feature annotations shown in this document.]
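Description:
pHRSV_CHARMS-DHF is a lentiviral transfer plasmid built on the pHR-dSV40 backbone for mammalian expression of a synthetic signalling protein. It is maintained in E. coli through a high-copy ColE1/pUC-type origin and selected with ampicillin via the β-lactamase gene. The lentiviral portion runs from a truncated HIV-1 5' LTR through the Ψ packaging signal, a gag fragment, the Rev response element and the cPPT/CTS, then into the expression cassette. It ends with a WPRE and a self-inactivating ΔU3 3' LTR. These elements allow the genome to be packaged into particles when helper functions are supplied in trans, exported in a Rev-dependent way, and integrated without reconstituting an active viral promoter. Outside the LTR-flanked region the backbone retains remnants of older vectors, including a second SV40 enhancer/promoter followed by gpt fragments, the SV40 small t intron and an SV40 poly(A) signal.

The payload is CHARMS-DHF, a variant of the Chimeric Higher-Order Assemblies for Receptor Mediated Signaling design, driven by a short SV40 early promoter. The depositor states that it contains Designed Helical Filament protein 91, a de novo designed self-assembling protein. The automated annotation does not label this segment, which may lie in the unannotated stretch between the promoter and the first annotated coding fragment. Downstream, the annotation detects a fragment matching mouse MyD88 and then a fragment matching human IRAK1, followed by monomeric mEGFP (A206K) as the C-terminal tag. The insert was assembled by Gibson cloning between MluI and NotI sites. The construct is intended for testing how an engineered polymer scaffold can substitute for natural death-fold assemblies in reconstituted signalosomes, and the fluorescent tag would allow the assemblies to be imaged in cells.
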