Addgene plasmid #233922: pHRSV_CHARMS-DHF
Purpose: Mammalian expression of Chimeric Higher-Order Assemblies for Receptor Mediated Signaling (CHARMS) variant: CHARMS-DHF (Designed Helical Filament)
Depositing lab: Marcus Taylor. Depositing organization: Max Planck Institute for Infection Biology. Publication: Bottom-up reconstruction of functional death fold signalosomes reveals a requirement for polymer stability and avidity. Lichtenstein MA, Cao F, Lobnow F, Dirvanskyte P, Weyhenmeyer D, Kulesza A, Ziska E, Halfmann R, Taylor MJ. Science. 2025 Apr 25;388(6745):415-422. doi: 10.1126/science.adq3234. Epub 2025 Apr 24. PubMed 40273247.
Backbone
  Vector backbone: pHR-dSV40
  Vector type: Mammalian Expression, Lentiviral
Growth in bacteria
  Bacterial resistance: Ampicillin, 100 μg/mL
  Growth temperature: 37°C
  Growth strain: NEB Stable
  Copy number: High Copy
Gene/Insert
  Gene/Insert name: CHARMS-DHF
  Species: Synthetic
  Promoter: SV40
  Tag / fusion protein: mEGFP (C terminal on insert)
  Cloning method: Gibson Cloning
Terms and licenses: Academic/Nonprofit Terms; Industry Terms: Not Available to Industry
Depositor comments: Contains the Designed Helical Filament Protein 91 from Shen et al. 2018 (PMID: 30409885, doi: https://doi.org/10.1126/science.aau3775) Created by Gibson assembly using MluI (5') and NotI (3') sites. Please visit https://doi.org/10.1101/2024.05.08.593169 for bioRxiv preprint.
How to cite: pHRSV_CHARMS-DHF was a gift from Marcus Taylor (Addgene plasmid # 233922 ; http://n2t.net/addgene:233922 ; RRID:Addgene_233922)
