>Addgene plasmid #233922 | pHRSV_CHARMS-DHF | depositor partial sequence | sequence record 460074 | CHARMS-DHF insert coding sequence
ATGGGCGATGAGCGACGGGAGCTGGAAAAGGTCGCTGTTAAAGCTATAATGGCAGCAATGCTTGGAAACA
CTGACGAAGTACGAGAGCAGCTTCAACGCGCACTGGAAATCGCCAGGGAGTCAGGCACACTGCTGGCTGT
CGTACTGGCTCTCGAAGTTGTGGCACGGGTTGCTATCGAAGCTGCTCGGAAAGGAAATACTGATGCTGTA
CGGGAGGCTCTTGAAGTTGCACTGGAAATAGCTCGAGAATCAGGTACTAAGGTAGCCGTTGTGCTCGCCC
TCGAAGTTGTTGCACGAGTCGCAATAGAGGCCGCACGACGGGGTAACGTGTTGGCTGTAATCCTCGCTCT
CGAAGTAGCTCTTGAGATAGCACGCGAGTCTGGTACCGAAGAGGCCGCCCTCCTGGCAGTTGAAGTAGTA
GTCAGAGTCTCAGATGAAGCTAAAAAGCAAGGCAATGCAGTCGCTGTTGCAGTTGCTGAACAGGTTGCAA
AAAAAATTCTCGAGGAATCAGGAGGTAGTGGCGGGTCCGAGAAGCCTTTACAGGTGGCCAGAGTGGAAAG
CAGTGTCCCACAAACAAAGGAACTGGGAGGCATCACCACCCTTGATGACCCCCTAGGACAAACGCCGGAA
CTTTTCGATGCCTTTATCTGCTACTGCCCCAACGATATCGAGTTTGTGCAGGAGATGATCCGGCAACTAG
AACAGACAGACTATCGGCTTAAGTTGTGTGTGTCCGACCGTGACGTCCTGCCGGGCACCTGTGTCTGGTC
CATTGCCAGCGAGCTAATTGAGAAAAGGTGTCGCCGCATGGTGGTGGTTGTTTCTGACGATTATCTACAG
AGCAAGGAATGTGACTTCCAGACCAAGTTTGCACTCAGCCTGTCTCCAGGTGTCCAACAGAAGCGACTGA
TTCCTATTAAATACAAGGCGATGAAGAAGGACTTTCCCAGTATCCTGCGGTTCATCACTATATGCGACTA
TACCAACCCTTGCACCAAGTCCTGGTTCTGGACCCGCCTTGCCAAGGCTTTGTCCCTGCCCGGAGGTAGT
GGCGGGTCCCCTCCTTCTCCCCAAGAAAACTCCTATGTCAGCTCCACTGGTAGGGCTCACTCCGGAGCCG
CACCATGGCAGCCACTCGCTGCACCATCAGGTGCTTCAGCCCAGGCCGCAGAGCAACTGCAACGGGGACC
CAACCAGCCAGTCGAGTCCGACGAAAGTCTTGGAGGGCTGAGCGCTGCTCTGCGGTCCTGGCACCTTACA
CCAAGTTGTCCCCTTGATCCTGCTCCTCTGCGGGAGGCTGGGTGCCCCCAAGGTGACACAGCAGGGGAAT
CCTCATGGGGTTCAGGACCTGGGAGCCGGCCAACCGCTGTTGAAGGCCTGGCTTTGGGCTCCTCTGCATC
ATCATCATCAGAACCTCCCCAGATTATCATCAATCCAGCTCGCCAGAAAATGGTTCAGAAATTGGCTTTG
TATGAGGATGGTGCCCTGGATTCCTTGCAATTGCTGTCATCTTCTTCTCTTCCCGGACTTGGACTTGAAC
AAGACAGACAAGGTCCAGAGGAGTCCGACGAGTTCCAGAGCGGAGGTTCCGGGGGTACTGGGGGTAGTGG
AGGAAGTGTGAGCAAGGGCGAGGAGCTGTTCACCGGGGTGGTGCCCATCCTGGTCGAGCTGGACGGCGAC
GTAAACGGCCACAAGTTCAGCGTGTCCGGCGAGGGCGAGGGCGATGCCACCTACGGCAAGCTGACCCTGA
AGTTCATCTGCACCACCGGCAAGCTGCCCGTGCCCTGGCCCACCCTCGTGACCACCCTGACCTACGGCGT
GCAGTGCTTCAGCCGCTACCCCGACCACATGAAGCAGCACGACTTCTTCAAGTCCGCCATGCCCGAAGGC
TACGTCCAGGAGCGCACCATCTTCTTCAAGGACGACGGCAACTACAAGACCCGCGCCGAGGTGAAGTTCG
AGGGCGACACCCTGGTGAACCGCATCGAGCTGAAGGGCATCGACTTCAAGGAGGACGGCAACATCCTGGG
GCACAAGCTGGAGTACAACTACAACAGCCACAACGTCTATATCATGGCCGACAAGCAGAAGAACGGCATC
AAGGTGAACTTCAAGATCCGCCACAACATCGAGGACGGCAGCGTGCAGCTCGCCGACCACTACCAGCAGA
ACACCCCCATCGGCGACGGCCCCGTGCTGCTGCCCGACAACCACTACCTGAGCACCCAGTCCAAGCTGAG
CAAAGACCCCAACGAGAAGCGCGATCACATGGTCCTGCTGGAGTTCGTGACCGCCGCCGGGATCACTCTC
GGCATGGACGAGCTGTACAAGTAA
